>Addgene plasmid #143586 | TFORF2318 | addgene full sequence | sequence record 400452 | Addgene NGS Result
TTAATGTAGTCTTATGCAATACTCTTGTAGTCTTGCAACATGGTAACGATGAGTTAGCAACATGCCTTAC
AAGGAGAGAAAAAGCACCGTGCATGCCGATTGGTGGAAGTAAGGTGGTACGATCGTGCCTTATTAGGAAG
GCAACAGACGGGTCTGACATGGATTGGACGAACCACTGAATTGCCGCATTGCAGAGATATTGTATTTAAG
TGCCTAGCTCGATACATAAACGGGTCTCTCTGGTTAGACCAGATCTGAGCCTGGGAGCTCTCTGGCTAAC
TAGGGAACCCACTGCTTAAGCCTCAATAAAGCTTGCCTTGAGTGCTTCAAGTAGTGTGTGCCCGTCTGTT
GTGTGACTCTGGTAACTAGAGATCCCTCAGACCCTTTTAGTCAGTGTGGAAAATCTCTAGCAGTGGCGCC
CGAACAGGGACTTGAAAGCGAAAGGGAAACCAGAGGAGCTCTCTCGACGCAGGACTCGGCTTGCTGAAGC
GCGCACGGCAAGAGGCGAGGGGCGGCGACTGGTGAGTACGCCAAAAATTTTGACTAGCGGAGGCTAGAAG
GAGAGAGATGGGTGCGAGAGCGTCAGTATTAAGCGGGGGAGAATTAGATCGCGATGGGAAAAAATTCGGT
TAAGGCCAGGGGGAAAGAAAAAATATAAATTAAAACATATAGTATGGGCAAGCAGGGAGCTAGAACGATT
CGCAGTTAATCCTGGCCTGTTAGAAACATCAGAAGGCTGTAGACAAATACTGGGACAGCTACAACCATCC
CTTCAGACAGGATCAGAAGAACTTAGATCATTATATAATACAGTAGCAACCCTCTATTGTGTGCATCAAA
GGATAGAGATAAAAGACACCAAGGAAGCTTTAGACAAGATAGAGGAAGAGCAAAACAAAAGTAAGACCAC
CGCACAGCAAGCGGCCGCTGATCTTCAGACCTGGAGGAGGAGATATGAGGGACAATTGGAGAAGTGAATT
ATATAAATATAAAGTAGTAAAAATTGAACCATTAGGAGTAGCACCCACCAAGGCAAAGAGAAGAGTGGTG
CAGAGAGAAAAAAGAGCAGTGGGAATAGGAGCTTTGTTCCTTGGGTTCTTGGGAGCAGCAGGAAGCACTA
TGGGCGCAGCGTCAATGACGCTGACGGTACAGGCCAGACAATTATTGTCTGGTATAGTGCAGCAGCAGAA
CAATTTGCTGAGGGCTATTGAGGCGCAACAGCATCTGTTGCAACTCACAGTCTGGGGCATCAAGCAGCTC
CAGGCAAGAATCCTGGCTGTGGAAAGATACCTAAAGGATCAACAGCTCCTGGGGATTTGGGGTTGCTCTG
GAAAACTCATTTGCACCACTGCTGTGCCTTGGAATGCTAGTTGGAGTAATAAATCTCTGGAACAGATTTG
GAATCACACGACCTGGATGGAGTGGGACAGAGAAATTAACAATTACACAAGCTTAATACACTCCTTAATT
GAAGAATCGCAAAACCAGCAAGAAAAGAATGAACAAGAATTATTGGAATTAGATAAATGGGCAAGTTTGT
GGAATTGGTTTAACATAACAAATTGGCTGTGGTATATAAAATTATTCATAATGATAGTAGGAGGCTTGGT
AGGTTTAAGAATAGTTTTTGCTGTACTTTCTATAGTGAATAGAGTTAGGCAGGGATATTCACCATTATCG
TTTCAGACCCACCTCCCAACCCCGAGGGGACCCATGCATTGCATCTCAATTAGTCAGCAACCAGGTGTGG
AAAGTCCCCAGGCTCCCCAGCAGGCAGAAGTATGCAAAGCATGCGTCTCAATTAGTCAGCAACCATAGTC
CCGCCCCTAACTCCGCCCATCCCGCCCCTAACTCCGCCCAGTTCCGCCCATTCTCCGCCCCATGGCTGAC
TAATTTTTTTTATTTATGCAGAGGCCGAGGCCGCCTCGGCCTCTGAGCTATTCCAGAAGTAGTGAGGAGG
CTTTTTTGGAGGCCTAGGCTTTTGCAAAAAGCTTTCTAGAGGTACCACCGGAGCTTACCATGACCGAGTA
CAAGCCCACGGTGCGCCTCGCCACCCGCGACGACGTCCCCAGGGCCGTACGCACCCTCGCCGCCGCGTTC
GCCGACTACCCCGCCACGCGCCACACCGTCGATCCGGACCGCCACATCGAGCGGGTCACCGAGCTGCAAG
AACTCTTCCTCACGCGCGTCGGGCTCGACATCGGCAAGGTGTGGGTCGCGGACGACGGCGCCGCCGTGGC
GGTCTGGACCACGCCGGAGAGCGTCGAAGCGGGGGCGGTGTTCGCCGAGATCGGCCCGCGCATGGCCGAG
TTGAGCGGTTCCCGGCTGGCCGCGCAGCAACAGATGGAAGGCCTCCTGGCGCCGCACCGGCCCAAGGAGC
CCGCGTGGTTCCTGGCCACCGTCGGCGTCTCGCCCGACCACCAGGGCAAGGGTCTGGGCAGCGCCGTCGT
GCTCCCCGGAGTGGAGGCGGCCGAGCGCGCCGGGGTGCCCGCCTTCCTGGAGACCTCCGCGCCCCGCAAC
CTCCCCTTCTACGAGCGGCTCGGCTTCACCGTCACCGCCGACGTCGAGGTGCCCGAAGGACCGCGCACCT
GGTGCATGACCCGCAAGCCCGGTGCCAGTTAACGAATTCTAGATCTTGAGACAAATGGCAGTATTCATCC
ACAATTTTAAAAGAAAAGGGGGGATTGGGGGGTACAGTGCAGGGGAAAGAATAGTAGACATAATAGCAAC
AGACATACAAACTAAAGAATTACAAAAACAAATTACAAAAATTCAAAATTTTCGGGTTTATTACAGGGAC
AGCAGAGATCCACTTTGGCGCCGGCTCGAGGCCTGCAGGTGCAAAGATGGATAAAGTTTTAAACAGAGAG
GAATCTTTGCAGCTAATGGACCTTCTAGGTCTTGAAAGGAGTGGGAATTGGCTCCGGTGCCCGTCAGTGG
GCAGAGCGCACATCGCCCACAGTCCCCGAGAAGTTGGGGGGAGGGGTCGGCAATTGAACCGGTGCCTAGA
GAAGGTGGCGCGGGGTAAACTGGGAAAGTGATGTCGTGTACTGGCTCCGCCTTTTTCCCGAGGGTGGGGG
AGAACCGTATATAAGTGCAGTAGTCGCCGTGAACGTTCTTTTTCGCAACGGGTTTGCCGCCAGAACACAG
GTAAGTGCCGTGTGTGGTTCCCGCGGGCCTGGCCTCTTTACGGGTTATGGCCCTTGCGTGCCTTGAATTA
CTTCCACCTGGCTGCAGTACGTGATTCTTGATCCCGAGCTTCGGGTTGGAAGTGGGTGGGAGAGTTCGAG
GCCTTGCGCTTAAGGAGCCCCTTCGCCTCGTGCTTGAGTTGAGGCCTGGCCTGGGCGCTGGGGCCGCCGC
GTGCGAATCTGGTGGCACCTTCGCGCCTGTCTCGCTGCTTTCGATAAGTCTCTAGCCATTTAAAATTTTT
GATGACCTGCTGCGACGCTTTTTTTCTGGCAAGATAGTCTTGTAAATGCGGGCCAAGATCTGCACACTGG
TATTTCGGTTTTTGGGGCCGCGGGCGGCGACGGGGCCCGTGCGTCCCAGCGCACATGTTCGGCGAGGCGG
GGCCTGCGAGCGCGGCCACCGAGAATCGGACGGGGGTAGTCTCAAGCTGGCCGGCCTGCTCTGGTGCCTG
GCCTCGCGCCGCCGTGTATCGCCCCGCCCTGGGCGGCAAGGCTGGCCCGGTCGGCACCAGTTGCGTGAGC
GGAAAGATGGCCGCTTCCCGGCCCTGCTGCAGGGAGCTCAAAATGGAGGACGCGGCGCTCGGGAGAGCGG
GCGGGTGAGTCACCCACACAAAGGAAAAGGGCCTTTCCGTCCTCAGCCGTCGCTTCATGTGACTCCACGG
AGTACCGGGCGCCGTCCAGGCACCTCGATTAGTTCTCGAGCTTTTGGAGTACGTCGTCTTTAGGTTGGGG
GGAGGGGTTTTATGCGATGGAGTTTCCCCACACTGAGTGGGTGGAGACTGAAGTTAGGCCAGCTTGGCAC
TTGATGTAATTCTCCTTGGAATTTGCCCTTTTTGAGTTTGGATCTTGGTTCATTCTCAAGCCTCAGACAG
TGGTTCAAAGTTTTTTTCTTCCATTTCAGGTGTCGTGAGGCTAGCACCGCCACCATGGAACTCTTAACAT
TCAGGGATGTGGCCATAGAATTCTCTCCAGAAGAGTGGAAATGCCTGGACCCTGCCCAGCAGAATTTGTA
TAGAGATGTGATGTTGGAGAACTACAGGAACCTGATCTCCCTGGGTGTTGCTATCTCTAACCCAGACCTG
GTCATCTATCTGGAGCAAAGAAAGGAGCCCTACAAAGTGAAGATACATGAGACAGTAGCCAAACACCCAG
CTGTGTGTTCTCATTTCACCCAAGACTTTTTGCCAGTGCAGGGGATAGAAGATTCGTTCCACAAACTTAT
ATTAAGAAGATATGAGAAATGTGGACATGAGAATTTAGAATTAAGAAAAAGCTGTAAAAGGAAGGTGCAG
AAAGGAGGTTATAATGAATTTAATCAATGCTTGTCAACTATCCAGAGCAAAATATTTCAGTGTAATGTAC
ATGTCAAAGTATTTAGTACATTTTCAAATTCAAACCAACGTAGGATAAGACATACTGGAGAGAAACACTT
TAAAGAATGTGGCAAGTCATTTCAGAAGTTCTCAGACCTAACTCAACATCAAGGAATTCATGCTGGAGAG
AAACCCTACACATGTGAAGAATGTGGCAAAGACTTTAAATGGTATTTAATCTTTAATGAATATGAGATAA
TTCATACTGGAGAGAAACCCTTCACATGTGAAGAATGTGGCAACATCTTTACCACATCCTCAAACTTTGC
TAAACATAAAGTTCATACTGGAGAGAAATCTTACAAATATGAAGAATGTGGCAAAGCCTTTAATAGGTCC
TCAACCCTTACTAAGCATAAGAGAATTCATGCTGAAGAGAAACCCTTCACATGTGAAGAATGTGGCAAAA
TCATTACCTCATCCTCAAATGTTGCCAAACATAAGAAAATTCATACCGGAGAGAAACTCTACAAATGTCA
GGAATGTGGCAAAGTCTTTAATAGGTCCACAACCCTTACTAAACATAACAGAATTCATACTGGAGAGAAA
CCCTACACATGTGAAGAATGTGGCAAAGCCTTTAGTAGGTCCTCAGTTCTGAATGAACATAAGAGAATTC
ATACTGGAGAGAAGCCCTACAAATGTGAACAATGTGGCAAAGCCTTTAGACAATCCGCAACCCTTAATAA
ACATAAGAGTATTCATACTGGAGAGAAACCCTACACATGTGAAGAATGTGGAAAAGCCTTTAGTCGGTTC
ACAACCCTTAATGAACATAAGAGAATTCATACTGGAGAGAGGCCCCACAAATGTGAAGAGTGTGGCAAAG
CCTTTGGATGGTCCACAGACCTGAATAAACATAAGATAATTCATACTGGAGAGAAACCTTACAAATGTGA
AGAGTGTGGCAAAGCCTTTGGATGGTCTGCATACCTGAGTAAACATAAGAAAATTCATACTGGAGAGAAA
CCTTATAGATGTGAAGAGTGTGGCAAAGCCTTTTTATGTTCCAGAGCCCTGAATAAACATAAGACAATTC
ATACTGGAGAGAAACCTTACGAATGTGAAGAGTGTGGCAAAGCCTTTGGATGGTCCACATACCTGAGTAA
ACATAAGAAAATTCATACTGGAGAGAAACCTTATAGATGTGAAGAGTGTGGCAAAGCATTTAGACGTTCC
AGAGTCCTGAATAAATATAAGACAATTCATACTGGAGATAAAACCCCCAAATGTAAAGGATGTGGCAAAG
CCTTTAAGTGGTCCTCATACCTTAATCAACATAATAAAATTTATACTGGAGAGAAACTCTAGTAATGAAC
TAGTCCGTAACTTGAAAGTATTTCGATTTCTTGGCTTTATATATCTTGTGGAAAGGACGACTCGCGATCA
CAGGGATCATACTTACGCGTTAAGTCGACAATCAACCTCTGGATTACAAAATTTGTGAAAGATTGACTGG
TATTCTTAACTATGTTGCTCCTTTTACGCTATGTGGATACGCTGCTTTAATGCCTTTGTATCATGCTATT
GCTTCCCGTATGGCTTTCATTTTCTCCTCCTTGTATAAATCCTGGTTGCTGTCTCTTTATGAGGAGTTGT
GGCCCGTTGTCAGGCAACGTGGCGTGGTGTGCACTGTGTTTGCTGACGCAACCCCCACTGGTTGGGGCAT
TGCCACCACCTGTCAGCTCCTTTCCGGGACTTTCGCTTTCCCCCTCCCTATTGCCACGGCGGAACTCATC
GCCGCCTGCCTTGCCCGCTGCTGGACAGGGGCTCGGCTGTTGGGCACTGACAATTCCGTGGTGTTGTCGG
GGAAATCATCGTCCTTTCCTTGGCTGCTCGCCTGTGTTGCCACCTGGATTCTGCGCGGGACGTCCTTCTG
CTACGTCCCTTCGGCCCTCAATCCAGCGGACCTTCCTTCCCGCGGCCTGCTGCCGGCTCTGCGGCCTCTT
CCGCGTCTTCGCCTTCGCCCTCAGACGAGTCGGATCTCCCTTTGGGCCGCCTCCCCGCGTCGACTTTAAG
ACCAATGACTTACAAGGCAGCTGTAGATCTTAGCCACTTTTTAAAAGAAAAGGGGGGACTGGAAGGGCTA
ATTCACTCCCAACGAAGACAAGATCTGCTTTTTGCTTGTACTGGGTCTCTCTGGTTAGACCAGATCTGAG
CCTGGGAGCTCTCTGGCTAACTAGGGAACCCACTGCTTAAGCCTCAATAAAGCTTGCCTTGAGTGCTTCA
AGTAGTGTGTGCCCGTCTGTTGTGTGACTCTGGTAACTAGAGATCCCTCAGACCCTTTTAGTCAGTGTGG
AAAATCTCTAGCAGTACGTATAGTAGTTCATGTCATCTTATTATTCAGTATTTATAACTTGCAAAGAAAT
GAATATCAGAGAGTGAGAGGAACTTGTTTATTGCAGCTTATAATGGTTACAAATAAAGCAATAGCATCAC
AAATTTCACAAATAAAGCATTTTTTTCACTGCATTCTAGTTGTGGTTTGTCCAAACTCATCAATGTATCT
TATCATGTCTGGCTCTAGCTATCCCGCCCCTAACTCCGCCCATCCCGCCCCTAACTCCGCCCAGTTCCGC
CCATTCTCCGCCCCATGGCTGACTAATTTTTTTTATTTATGCAGAGGCCGAGGCCGCCTCGGCCTCTGAG
CTATTCCAGAAGTAGTGAGGAGGCTTTTTTGGAGGCCTAGGGACGTACCCAATTCGCCCTATAGTGAGTC
GTATTACGCGCGCTCACTGGCCGTCGTTTTACAACGTCGTGACTGGGAAAACCCTGGCGTTACCCAACTT
AATCGCCTTGCAGCACATCCCCCTTTCGCCAGCTGGCGTAATAGCGAAGAGGCCCGCACCGATCGCCCTT
CCCAACAGTTGCGCAGCCTGAATGGCGAATGGG
[124 nt withheld, positions 7454-7577]
C
[91 nt withheld, positions 7579-7669]
A
[49 nt withheld, positions 7671-7719]
CCTTTGACGTTGGAGTCCACGTTCTTT
[37 nt withheld, positions 7747-7783]
ACCCTATCTCGGTCTATTCTTTTGATTTATAAGGGATTTTGCCGATTTCGGCCTATTGGTTAAAAAATGA
GCTGATTTAACAAAAATTTAACGCGAATTTTAACAAAATATTAACGCTTACAATTTAGGTGGCACTTTTC
GGGGAAATGTGCGCGGAACCCCTATTTGTTTATTTTTCTAAATACATTCAAATATGTATCCGCTCATGAG
ACAATAACCCTGATAAATGCTTCAATAATATTGAAAAAGGAAGAGTATGAGTATTCAACATTTCCGTGTC
GCCCTTATTCCCTTTTTTGCGGCATTTTGCCTTCCTGTTTTTGCTCACCCAGAAACGCTGGTGAAAGTAA
AAGATGCTGAAGATCAGTTGGGTGCACGAGTGGGTTACATCGAACTGGATCTCAACAGCGGTAAGATCCT
TGAGAGTTTTCGCCCCGAAGAACGTTTTCCAATGATGAGCACTTTTAAAGTTCTGCTATGTGGCGCGGTA
TTATCCCGTATTGACGCCGGGCAAGAGCAACTCGGTCGCCGCATACACTATTCTCAGAATGACTTGGTTG
AGTACTCACCAGTCACAGAAAAGCATCTTACGGATGGCATGACAGTAAGAGAATTATGCAGTGCTGCCAT
AACCATGAGTGATAACACTGCGGCCAACTTACTTCTGACAACGATCGGAGGACCGAAGGAGCTAACCGCT
TTTTTGCACAACATGGGGGATCATGTAACTCGCCTTGATCGTTGGGAACCGGAGCTGAATGAAGCCATAC
CAAACGACGAGCGTGACACCACGATGCCTGTAGCAATGGCAACAACGTTGCGCAAACTATTAACTGGCGA
ACTACTTACTCTAGCTTCCCGGCAACAATTAATAGACTGGATGGAGGCGGATAAAGTTGCAGGACCACTT
CTGCGCTCGGCCCTTCCGGCTGGCTGGTTTATTGCTGATAAATCTGGAGCCGGTGAGCGTGGGTCTCGCG
GTATCATTGCAGCACTGGGGCCAGATGGTAAGCCCTCCCGTATCGTAGTTATCTACACGACGGGGAGTCA
GGCAACTATGGATGAACGAAATAGACAGATCGCTGAGATAGGTGCCTCACTGATTAAGCATTGGTAACTG
TCAGACCAAGTTTACTCATATATACTTTAGATTGATTTAAAACTTCATTTTTAATTTAAAAGGATCTAGG
TGAAGATCCTTTTTGATAATCTCATGACCAAAATCCCTTAACGTGAGTTTTCGTTCCACTGAGCGTCAGA
CCCCGTAGAAAAGATCAAAGGATCTTCTTGAGATCCTTTTTTTCTGCGCGTAATCTGCTGCTTGCAAACA
AAAAAACCACCGCTACCAGCGGTGGTTTGTTTGCCGGATCAAGAGCTACCAACTCTTTTTCCGAAGGTAA
CTGGCTTCAGCAGAGCGCAGATACCAAATACTGTTCTTCTAGTGTAGCCGTAGTTAGGCCACCACTTCAA
GAACTCTGTAGCACCGCCTACATACCTCGCTCTGCTAATCCTGTTACCAGTGGCTGCTGCCAGTGGCGAT
AAGTCGTGTCTTACCGGGTTGGACTCAAGACGATAGTTACCGGATAAGGCGCAGCGGTCGGGCTGAACGG
GGGGTTCGTGCACACAGCCCAGCTTGGAGCGAACGACCTACACCGAACTGAGATACCTACAGCGTGAGCT
ATGAGAAAGCGCCACGCTTCCCGAAGGGAGAAAGGCGGACAGGTATCCGGTAAGCGGCAGGGTCGGAACA
GGAGAGCGCACGAGGGAGCTTCCAGGGGGAAACGCCTGGTATCTTTATAGTCCTGTCGGGTTTCGCCACC
TCTGACTTGAGCGTCGATTTTTGTGATGCTCGTCAGGGGGGCGGAGCCTATGGAAAAACGCCAGCAACGC
GGCCTTTTTACGGTTCCTGGCCTTTTGCTGGCCTTTTGCTCACATGTTCTTTCCTGCGTTATCCCCTGAT
TCTGTGGATAACCGTATTACCGCCTTTGAGTGAGCTGATACCGCTCGCCGCAGCCGAACGACCGAGCGCA
GCGAGTCAGTGAGCGAGGAAGCGGAAGAGCGCCCAATACGCAAACCGCCTCTCCCCGCGCGTTGGCCGAT
TCATTAATGCAGCTGGCACGACAGGTTTCCCGACTGGAAAGCGGGCAGTGAGCGCAACGCAATTAATGTG
AGTTAGCTCACTCATTAGGCACCCCAGGCTTTACACTTTATGCTTCCGGCTCGTATGTTGTGTGGAATTG
TGAGCGGATAACAATTTCACACAGGAAACAGCTATGACCATGATTACGCCAAGCGCGCAATTAACCCTCA
CTAAAGGGAACAAAAGCTGGAGCTGCAAGC
Features (pLannotate 1.2.2; 32 found; start..end, strand, type, name):
      5..231     +  promoter       RSV promoter: Rous sarcoma virus enhancer/promoter
    232..412     +  LTR            5' LTR (truncated): truncated 5' long terminal repeat (LTR) from HIV-1
    459..584     +  misc_feature   HIV-1 Ψ: packaging signal of human immunodeficiency virus type 1
    568..931     +  CDS            HIV-1 gag (fragment): gag protein from human immunodeficiency virus 1; gag
   1077..1310    +  misc_feature   RRE: The Rev response element (RRE) of HIV-1 allows for Rev-dependent mRNA export from the nucleus to the cytoplasm.
   1687..1713    +  CDS            Rev (fragment): human immunodeficiency virus 1 (HIV-1) Rev protein; rev; enhances nuclear export of unspliced and incompletely spliced viral mRNAs
   1720..1743    +  promoter       SV40 promoter (fragment): SV40 early promoter
   1744..1815    +  promoter       SV40 promoter (fragment): SV40 enhancer and early promoter
   1839..1974    +  rep_origin     SV40 ori: SV40 origin of replication
   2020..2616    +  CDS            PuroR (fragment): puromycin N-acetyltransferase; pac from Streptomyces; confers resistance to puromycin
   2665..2782    +  misc_feature   cPPT/CTS: central polypurine tract and central termination sequence of HIV-1
   2847..2913    +  CDS            small t antigen (fragment): SV40 (simian virus 40) small t antigen
   2920..4098    +  promoter       EF-1α promoter: strong constitutive promoter for human elongation factor EF-1α
   4115..4459    +  CDS            ZNF720 (fragment): ZN720_HUMAN - Experimental evidence at protein level: Swiss-Prot protein existence level 1. From Homo sapiens (Human).
   4475..4615    +  CDS            ZNF493 (fragment): ZN493_HUMAN - Experimental evidence at protein level: Swiss-Prot protein existence level 1. May be involved in transcriptional regulation. From Homo sapiens (Human).
   5885..5938    +  promoter       U6 promoter (fragment): RNA polymerase III promoter for human U6 snRNA
   5980..6568    +  misc_feature   WPRE: woodchuck hepatitis virus posttranscriptional regulatory element
   6619..6638    +  misc_feature   cPPT/CTS (fragment): central polypurine tract and central termination sequence of HIV-1
   6640..6873    +  LTR            3' LTR (ΔU3): self-inactivating 3' long terminal repeat (LTR) from HIV-1
   6951..7072    +  polyA_signal   SV40 poly(A) signal: SV40 polyadenylation signal
   7112..7247    +  rep_origin     SV40 ori: SV40 origin of replication
   7268..7286    -  promoter       T7 promoter: promoter for bacteriophage T7 RNA polymerase
   7294..7449    +  CDS            lacZα (fragment): LacZα fragment of β-galactosidase; lacZ fragment
   7454..7882    +  rep_origin     f1 ori (sequence partly withheld): f1 bacteriophage origin of replication; arrow indicates direction of (+) strand synthesis
   7935..8039    +  promoter       AmpR promoter: bla
   8040..8900    +  CDS            AmpR: β-lactamase; bla; confers resistance to ampicillin, carbenicillin, and related antibiotics
   9071..9659    +  rep_origin     ori: high-copy-number ColE1/pMB1/pBR322/pUC origin of replication
   9842..9934    +  CDS            lacI (fragment): lac repressor; lacI; The lac repressor binds to the lac operator to inhibit transcription in E. coli. This inhibition can be relieved by adding lactose or isopropyl-β-D-thiogalactopyranoside (IPTG).
   9947..9968    +  protein_bind   CAP binding site: CAP binding activates transcription in the presence of cAMP. E. coli catabolite activator protein
   9983..10013   +  promoter       lac promoter: promoter for the E. coli lac operon
  10021..10037   +  protein_bind   lac operator: The lac repressor binds to the lac operator to inhibit transcription in E. coli. This inhibition can be relieved by adding lactose or isopropyl-β-D-thiogalactopyranoside (IPTG). lac repressor encoded by lacI
  10082..10100   +  promoter       T3 promoter: promoter for bacteriophage T3 RNA polymerase
