[The description below was written by a language model from this plasmid's Addgene catalogue record and pLannotate feature annotations shown in this document.]
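Description:
TFORF2318 is a lentiviral mammalian expression plasmid built on the pLX_TRC317 backbone. It belongs to a barcoded library of human transcription factor open reading frames and carries the ORF for ZNF732, a human zinc finger protein. It is propagated in E. coli through a high-copy ColE1/pUC-type origin with ampicillin selection (AmpR under its own bla promoter). An f1 origin and remnants of a lac/lacZα cloning region flanked by T7 and T3 promoters are also present. The depositor warns that the plasmid can recombine, as is common for LTR-containing vectors.

The viral cassette is a self-inactivating, third-generation-style design. An RSV promoter drives a truncated HIV-1 5' LTR, followed by the Ψ packaging signal with a gag fragment, the RRE for Rev-dependent export, a cPPT/CTS element, WPRE to boost transcript expression, and a ΔU3 3' LTR with a downstream SV40 poly(A) signal. Within the provirus, an SV40 promoter expresses puromycin N-acetyltransferase for selecting transduced cells, and the EF-1α promoter drives the ZNF732 ORF.

The automated annotation labels parts of the insert region as ZNF720 and ZNF493 fragments. This most likely reflects homology among related zinc finger proteins rather than a different insert, and the region fits the catalogued insert of about 1.9 kb. The unique 24-bp barcode is not annotated in the feature table, so its position is not shown in the record. The stated use is constitutive overexpression of the transcription factor, with the barcode allowing it to be identified in pooled screens such as directed differentiation screens.
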