Addgene plasmid #143586: TFORF2318
Purpose: Lentiviral vector for overexpressing transcription factor ORFs with unique 24-bp barcodes. Barcodes facilitate identification of transcription factors in pooled screens.
Depositing lab: Feng Zhang. Depositing organization: Broad Institute. Publication: A transcription factor atlas of directed differentiation. Joung J, Ma S, Tay T, Geiger-Schuller KR, Kirchgatterer PC, Verdine VK, Guo B, Arias-Garcia MA, Allen WE, Singh A, Kuksenko O, Abudayyeh OO, Gootenberg JS, Fu Z, Macrae RK, Buenrostro JD, Regev A, Zhang F. Cell. 2023 Jan 5;186(1):209-229.e26. doi: 10.1016/j.cell.2022.11.026. PubMed 36608654.
Backbone
  Vector backbone: pLX_TRC317
  Backbone manufacturer: Broad Institute Genetic Perturbation Platform
  Backbone size w/o insert (bp): 8264
  Vector type: Mammalian Expression, Lentiviral
  Selectable markers: Puromycin
Growth in bacteria
  Bacterial resistance: Ampicillin, 100 μg/mL
  Growth temperature: 37°C
  Growth strain: NEB Stable
  Copy number: High Copy
Gene/Insert
  Gene/Insert name: ZNF732
  Species: H. sapiens (human)
  Insert size (bp): 1859
  Entrez Gene: ZNF732
  Promoter: EF1a
  Cloning method: Unknown
  Sequencing primers: 5′ GGGTGGAGACTGAAGTTAGGCCAG; 3′ CACATAGCGTAAAAGGAGCAACATAG
Terms and licenses: Academic/Nonprofit Terms; Industry Terms: Not Available to Industry
Depositor comments: NM_001137608,ENST00000419098 . The transcription factor ORF portion of this plasmid was synthesized by Genewiz. Please test multiple small colonies in case of plasmid recombination. To make this collection available in a timely manner, a portion of this collection was not fully sequenced by Addgene. If an Addgene verified full plasmid sequence is not available, please contact us prior to placing an order to request the full sequence.
How to cite: TFORF2318 was a gift from Feng Zhang (Addgene plasmid # 143586 ; http://n2t.net/addgene:143586 ; RRID:Addgene_143586)
