>Addgene plasmid #143586 | TFORF2318 | depositor partial sequence | sequence record 282888 | Insert
ACCGCCACCATGGAACTCTTAACATTCAGGGATGTGGCCATAGAATTCTCTCCAGAAGAGTGGAAATGCC
TGGACCCTGCCCAGCAGAATTTGTATAGAGATGTGATGTTGGAGAACTACAGGAACCTGATCTCCCTGGG
TGTTGCTATCTCTAACCCAGACCTGGTCATCTATCTGGAGCAAAGAAAGGAGCCCTACAAAGTGAAGATA
CATGAGACAGTAGCCAAACACCCAGCTGTGTGTTCTCATTTCACCCAAGACTTTTTGCCAGTGCAGGGGA
TAGAAGATTCGTTCCACAAACTTATATTAAGAAGATATGAGAAATGTGGACATGAGAATTTAGAATTAAG
AAAAAGCTGTAAAAGGAAGGTGCAGAAAGGAGGTTATAATGAATTTAATCAATGCTTGTCAACTATCCAG
AGCAAAATATTTCAGTGTAATGTACATGTCAAAGTATTTAGTACATTTTCAAATTCAAACCAACGTAGGA
TAAGACATACTGGAGAGAAACACTTTAAAGAATGTGGCAAGTCATTTCAGAAGTTCTCAGACCTAACTCA
ACATCAAGGAATTCATGCTGGAGAGAAACCCTACACATGTGAAGAATGTGGCAAAGACTTTAAATGGTAT
TTAATCTTTAATGAATATGAGATAATTCATACTGGAGAGAAACCCTTCACATGTGAAGAATGTGGCAACA
TCTTTACCACATCCTCAAACTTTGCTAAACATAAAGTTCATACTGGAGAGAAATCTTACAAATATGAAGA
ATGTGGCAAAGCCTTTAATAGGTCCTCAACCCTTACTAAGCATAAGAGAATTCATGCTGAAGAGAAACCC
TTCACATGTGAAGAATGTGGCAAAATCATTACCTCATCCTCAAATGTTGCCAAACATAAGAAAATTCATA
CCGGAGAGAAACTCTACAAATGTCAGGAATGTGGCAAAGTCTTTAATAGGTCCACAACCCTTACTAAACA
TAACAGAATTCATACTGGAGAGAAACCCTACACATGTGAAGAATGTGGCAAAGCCTTTAGTAGGTCCTCA
GTTCTGAATGAACATAAGAGAATTCATACTGGAGAGAAGCCCTACAAATGTGAACAATGTGGCAAAGCCT
TTAGACAATCCGCAACCCTTAATAAACATAAGAGTATTCATACTGGAGAGAAACCCTACACATGTGAAGA
ATGTGGAAAAGCCTTTAGTCGGTTCACAACCCTTAATGAACATAAGAGAATTCATACTGGAGAGAGGCCC
CACAAATGTGAAGAGTGTGGCAAAGCCTTTGGATGGTCCACAGACCTGAATAAACATAAGATAATTCATA
CTGGAGAGAAACCTTACAAATGTGAAGAGTGTGGCAAAGCCTTTGGATGGTCTGCATACCTGAGTAAACA
TAAGAAAATTCATACTGGAGAGAAACCTTATAGATGTGAAGAGTGTGGCAAAGCCTTTTTATGTTCCAGA
GCCCTGAATAAACATAAGACAATTCATACTGGAGAGAAACCTTACGAATGTGAAGAGTGTGGCAAAGCCT
TTGGATGGTCCACATACCTGAGTAAACATAAGAAAATTCATACTGGAGAGAAACCTTATAGATGTGAAGA
GTGTGGCAAAGCATTTAGACGTTCCAGAGTCCTGAATAAATATAAGACAATTCATACTGGAGATAAAACC
CCCAAATGTAAAGGATGTGGCAAAGCCTTTAAGTGGTCCTCATACCTTAATCAACATAATAAAATTTATA
CTGGAGAGAAACTCTAGTAATGAACTAGTCCGTAACTTGAAAGTATTTCGATTTCTTGGCTTTATATATC
TTGTGGAAAGGACGACTCGCGATCACAGGGATCATACTT
