>Addgene plasmid #143586 | TFORF2318 | depositor partial sequence | sequence record 282889 | Barcode
CTCGCGATCACAGGGATCATACTT
